Addgene plasmid #15495: pCS2-hDKK2-flag
Depositing lab: Sergei Sokol. Depositing organization: Beth Israel Deaconess Medical Center. Publication: Functional and structural diversity of the human Dickkopf gene family. Krupnik VE, Sharp JD, Jiang C, Robison K, Chickering TW, Amaravadi L, Brown DE, Guyot D, Mays G, Leiby K, Chang B, Duong T, Goodearl AD, Gearing DP, Sokol SY, McCarthy SA. Gene. 1999 Oct 1. 238(2):301-13. 10.1016/S0378-1119(99)00365-0 PubMed 10570958.
Backbone
  Vector backbone: pCS2
  Backbone size w/o insert (bp): 4100
  Vector type: Mammalian Expression
Growth in bacteria
  Bacterial resistance: Ampicillin, 100 μg/mL
  Growth temperature: 37°C
  Growth strain: DH5alpha
  Copy number: High Copy
Gene/Insert
  Gene/Insert name: DKK2 (alt name: Dickkopf-2)
  Species: H. sapiens (human)
  Insert size (bp): 812
  GenBank ID: AF177395
  Entrez Gene: DKK2 (a.k.a. DKK-2)
  Tag / fusion protein: flag (C terminal on insert)
  Cloning method: Restriction Enzyme; 5′ cloning site EcoRI (not destroyed); 3′ cloning site XhoI (not destroyed)
  Sequencing primers: 5′ SP6
Terms and licenses: Academic/Nonprofit Terms; Industry Terms: Not Available to Industry
Depositor comments: See author's map for details.
How to cite: pCS2-hDKK2-flag was a gift from Sergei Sokol (Addgene plasmid # 15495 ; http://n2t.net/addgene:15495 ; RRID:Addgene_15495)
