[The description below was written by a language model from this plasmid's Addgene catalogue record.]
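Description:
pCS2-hDKK2-flag is a mammalian expression plasmid built on the pCS2 backbone (about 4.1 kb without insert) that carries the human Dickkopf-2 (DKK2) coding sequence. It is maintained in E. coli as a high-copy plasmid under ampicillin selection. The roughly 0.8 kb DKK2 insert was placed between the EcoRI and XhoI sites of the polylinker, and both sites remain intact, so the insert can be excised or transferred by restriction digestion. A FLAG epitope is fused to the C terminus of DKK2. This position leaves the N-terminal end of this secreted protein unmodified and allows detection or immunoprecipitation with anti-FLAG antibodies.

The record gives neither a feature table nor the promoter, and it refers to the depositor's map for details. pCS2-family vectors generally drive expression from a CMV-derived promoter with an SV40 polyadenylation signal. They also carry an SP6 promoter upstream of the polylinker, which permits in vitro transcription of mRNA. The listing of SP6 as the 5′ sequencing primer is consistent with that layout, but these elements are inferred from the backbone rather than recorded for this construct.

DKK2 belongs to the Dickkopf family of secreted, cysteine-rich modulators of Wnt signalling. The associated publication concerns the functional and structural diversity of the human Dickkopf genes. The plasmid is therefore suited to expressing tagged human DKK2 in transfected cells, to study its secretion, processing and effects on Wnt pathway activity. If the SP6 promoter is present as expected, it could also be used to make synthetic mRNA for embryo microinjection assays.
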