>Addgene plasmid #15495 | pCS2-hDKK2-flag | addgene partial sequence | sequence record 21978 | SP6 5'-ATTTAGGTGACACTATAG-3'
CGATTCGATTCGCCACCATGGCCGCGTTGATGCGGAGCAAGGATTCGTCCTGCTGCCTGCTCCTACTGGC
CGCGGTGCTGATGGTGGAGAGCTCACAGATCGGCAGTTCGCGGGCCAAACTCAACTCCATCAAGTCCTCT
CTGGGCGGGGAGACGCCTGGTCAGGCCGCCAATCGATCTGCGGGCATGTACCAAGGACTGGCATTCGGCG
GCAGTAAGAAGGGCAAAAACCTGGGGCAGGCCTACCCTTGTAGCAGTGATAAGGAGTGTGAAGTTGGGAG
GTATTGCCACAGTCCCCACCAAGGATCATCGGCCTGCATGGTGTGTCGGAGAAAAAAGAAGCGCTGCCAC
CGAGATGGCATGTGCTGCCCCAGTACCCGCTGCAATAATGGCATCTGTATCCCAGTTACTGAAAGCATCT
TAACCCCTCACATCCCGGCTCTGGATGGTACTCGGCACAGAGATCGAAACCACGGTCATTACTCAAACCA
TGACTTGGGATGGCAGAATCTAGGAAGACCACACACTAAGATGTCACATATAAAAGGGCATGAAGGAGAC
CCCTGCCTACGATCATCAGACTGCATTGAAGGGTTTTGCTGTGCTCGTCATTTCTGGACCAAAATCTGCA
AACCAGTGCTCCATCAGGGGGAAGTCTGTACCAAACAACGCAAGAAGGGTTCTCATGGGCTGGAAATTTT
CCAGCGTTGCGACTGTGCGAAGGGGCTGTCTTGCAAAGTATGGAAAGATGCCACCCTACTCCTCAAAGCA
GACTCCATGTGTGTC
